Addgene plasmid #167594: pKP476
Purpose: Express TonB ∆(199-216)
Depositing lab: Kathleen Postle. Depositing organization: Washington State University. Publication: Identification of New In Vivo TonB-FepA Rendezvous Sites. Postle K, Kho K, Gresock M, Ghosh J, Larsen R. bioRxiv 2021.12.08.471779 10.1101/2021.12.08.471779.
Backbone
  Vector backbone: pACYC184
  Vector type: Bacterial Expression
Growth in bacteria
  Bacterial resistance: Chloramphenicol, 25 μg/mL
  Growth temperature: 37°C
  Growth strain: DH5alpha
  Copy number: High Copy
Gene/Insert
  Gene/Insert name: tonB ∆(199-216)
  Species: Escherichia coli
  Mutation: tonB ∆(199-216)
  Cloning method: Restriction Enzyme; 5′ cloning site unknown (unknown if destroyed); 3′ cloning site unknown (unknown if destroyed)
  Sequencing primers: 5′ unknown
Terms and licenses: Academic/Nonprofit Terms; Industry Terms: Not Available to Industry
Depositor comments: Please note that some Genbank listings and Snapgene's ORF recognition software may add additional amino acids to the TonB ORF. Postle and Skare, 1988, PMID: 2839513 demonstrated that the first two Met residues of the open reading frame are not translated and that TonB starts with the third ATG codon. The mutations listed above are numbered based on the functional starting codon.
How to cite: pKP476 was a gift from Kathleen Postle (Addgene plasmid # 167594 ; http://n2t.net/addgene:167594 ; RRID:Addgene_167594)
