[The description below was written by a language model from this plasmid's Addgene catalogue record and pLannotate feature annotations shown in this document.]
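Description:
pKP476 is a bacterial expression plasmid built on the pACYC184 backbone that produces a deletion variant of the Escherichia coli TonB protein lacking residues 199-216. It replicates from the p15A origin, which is compatible with ColE1-type plasmids and so allows co-maintenance with a second construct. p15A is usually regarded as a low-to-medium copy origin, although the catalogue entry lists the plasmid as high copy. Selection is by chloramphenicol, through the chloramphenicol acetyltransferase gene and its own cat promoter. The tetracycline resistance gene of pACYC184 survives only as fragments, consistent with the expression cassette having been inserted into that region, so tetracycline selection should not be expected. The exact cloning sites are not recorded. Short annotated pieces of IS1 and an RSF-type origin appear to be backbone remnants or partial similarity matches.

The payload is an arabinose-regulated cassette. The araC regulator gene is transcribed divergently from the araBAD promoter, which drives the tonB open reading frame and is followed by the native bidirectional tonB terminator. This arrangement lets TonB levels be adjusted with L-arabinose. No epitope tags or reporters are annotated. The depositor notes that residue numbering follows the functional start codon, the third ATG of the open reading frame, so automated ORF predictions may add extra N-terminal amino acids.

TonB transduces energy to outer membrane transporters that take up iron-siderophore complexes and cobalamin, and residues 199-216 lie in its C-terminal region. The associated work concerns in vivo contact sites between TonB and the transporter FepA, which suggests the plasmid is used to test how loss of this segment affects TonB activity and interactions.
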