Features (pLannotate 1.2.2; 15 found; start..end, strand, type, name):
      1..285     +  promoter       araBAD promoter: araBAD; promoter of the L-arabinose operon of E. coli; the araC regulatory gene is transcribed in the opposite direction (Guzman et al., 1995)
    339..1001    +  CDS            tonB (fragment): TONB_ECOLI - Also known as exbA. Experimental evidence at protein level: Swiss-Prot protein existence level 1. Interacts with outer membrane receptor proteins that carry out high-affinity binding and energy dependent uptake into the periplasmic space of specific substrates such as cobalamin, and various iron compounds (such as iron dicitrate, enterochelin, aerobactin, etc.). In the absence of TonB these receptors bind their substrates but do not carry out active transport. TonB also interacts with some colicins and is involved in the energy-dependent, irreversible steps of bacteriophages phi 8
   1011..1042    +  terminator     tonB terminator: bidirectional E. coli tonB-P14 transcription terminator
   1123..1837    +  CDS            TcR (fragment): tetracycline efflux protein; tet; confers resistance to tetracycline
   2079..2204    -  CDS            YPB1_ECOLX (fragment): Protein predicted: Swiss-Prot protein existence level 4. From Escherichia coli.
   2340..2433    +  CDS            TcR (fragment): tetracycline efflux protein; tet; confers resistance to tetracycline
   2430..2487    -  CDS            TcR (fragment): tetracycline efflux protein; tet; confers resistance to tetracycline
   2474..2572    +  CDS            YPB2_ECOLX (fragment): Protein predicted: Swiss-Prot protein existence level 4. From Escherichia coli.
   2871..3530    -  CDS            CmR: chloramphenicol acetyltransferase; cat; confers resistance to chloramphenicol
   3531..3633    -  promoter       cat promoter: promoter of the E. coli cat gene encoding chloramphenicol acetyltransferase
   3754..3897    +  mobile_element IS1 (fragment): prokaryotic transposable element IS1
   4016..4071    -  rep_origin     RSF ori (fragment): Plasmids containing the RSF 1030 origin of replication can be propagated in E. coli cells that contain additional plasmids with compatible origins.
   4159..4704    -  rep_origin     p15A ori: Plasmids containing the medium-copy-number p15A origin of replication can be propagated in E. coli cells that contain a second plasmid with the ColE1 origin.
   4816..4834    +  promoter       tet promoter (fragment): E. coli promoter for tetracycline efflux protein gene
   4924..5802    -  CDS            araC: L-arabinose regulatory protein; araC
>Addgene plasmid #167594 | pKP476 | addgene full sequence | sequence record 333691 | Addgene NGS Result
AAGAAACCAATTGTCCATATTGCATCAGACATTGCCGTCACTGCGTCTTTTACTGGCTCTTCTCGCTAAC
CAAACCGGTAACCCCGCTTATTAAAAGCATTCTGTAACAAAGCGGGACCAAAGCCATGACAAAAACGCGT
AACAAAAGTGTCTATAATCACGGCAGAAAAGTCCACATTGATTATTTGCACGGCGTCACACTTTGCTATG
CCATAGCATTTTTATCCATAAGATTAGCGGATCCTACCTGACGCTTTTTATCGCAACTCTCTACTGTTTC
TCCATACCCGTTTTTTTGGGCTAGACCTGGTTTTTCTACTGAAATGATTATGACTTCAATGACCCTTGAT
TTACCTCGCCGCTTCCCCTGGCCGACGTTACTTTCGGTCTGCATTCATGGTGCTGTTGTGGCGGGTCTGC
TCTATACCTCGGTACATCAGGTTATTGAACTACCTGCGCCTGCGCAGCCGATTTCTGTCACGATGGTTAC
GCCTGCTGATCTCGAACCGCCACAAGCCGTTCAGCCGCCACCGGAGCCGGTGGTAGAGCCAGAACCGGAA
CCTGAGCCGATCCCCGAACCGCCAAAAGAAGCACCGGTGGTCATTGAAAAGCCGAAGCCGAAACCTAAGC
CAAAACCGAAGCCGGTGAAAAAGGTACAGGAGCAGCCAAAACGCGATGTCAAACCCGTAGAGTCGCGTCC
GGCATCACCGTTTGAAAATACGGCACCGGCACGCCTGACATCAAGTACAGCAACGGCTGCAACCAGCAAG
CCGGTTACCAGTGTGGCTTCAGGACCACGCGCATTAAGCCGTAATCAGCCGCAGTATCCGGCTCGAGCAC
AGGCATTGCGCATTGAAGGGCAGGTTAAAGTTAAATTTGACGTTACGCCGGATGGTCGCGTGGATAACGT
ACAAATCCTCTCAGCCAAGCCCCCGGGTAAGCCAGGCAGTGGGATTGTGGTGAATATCCTGTTTAAAATT
AACGGCACCACCGAAATTCAGTAAGCAGAAAGTCAAAAGCCTCCGACCGGAGGCTTTTGACTATTACTCA
ACAGGTAAGGCGCGAGGTTTTCCTTCAGGATCAACCGCGACATACTGGGGATCCTCTAGAGTCGACCTGC
AGGCATGCACCATTCCTTGCGGCGGCGGTGCTCAACGGCCTCAACCTACTACTGGGCTGCTTCCTAATGC
AGGAGTCGCATAAGGGAGAGCGTCGACCGATGCCCTTGAGAGCCTTCAACCCAGTCAGCTCCTTCCGGTG
GGCGCGGGGCATGACTATCGTCGCCGCACTTATGACTGTCTTCTTTATCATGCAACTCGTAGGACAGGTG
CCGGCAGCGCTCTGGGTCATTTTCGGCGAGGACCGCTTTCGCTGGAGCGCGACGATGATCGGCCTGTCGC
TTGCGGTATTCGGAATCTTGCACGCCCTCGCTCAAGCCTTCGTCACTGGTCCCGCCACCAAACGTTTCGG
CGAGAAGCAGGCCATTATCGCCGGCATGGCGGCCGACGCGCTGGGCTACGTCTTGCTGGCGTTCGCGACG
CGAGGCTGGATGGCCTTCCCCATTATGATTCTTCTCGCTTCCGGCGGCATCGGGATGCCCGCGTTGCAGG
CCATGCTGTCCAGGCAGGTAGATGACGACCATCAGGGACAGCTTCAAGGATCGCTCGCGGCTCTTACCAG
CCTAACTTCGATCATTGGACCGCTGATCGTCACGGCGATTTATGCCGCCTCGGCGAGCACATGGAACGGG
TTGGCATGGATTGTAGGCGCCGCCCTATACCTTGTCTGCCTCCCCGCGTTGCGTCGCGGTGCATGGAGCC
GGGCCACCTCGACCTGAATGGAAGCCGGCGGCACCTCGCTAACGGATTCACCACTCCAAGAATTGGAGCC
AATCAATTCTTGCGGAGAACTGTGAATGCGCAAACCAACCCTTGGCAGAACATATCCATCGCGTCCGCCA
TCTCCAGCAGCCGCACGCGGCGCATCTCGGGCAGCGTTGGGTCCTGGCCACGGGTGCGCATGATCGTGCT
CCTGTCGTTGAGGACCCGGCTAGGCTGGCGGGGTTGCCTTACTGGTTAGCAGAATGAATCACCGATACGC
GAGCGAACGTGAAGCGACTGCTGCTGCAAAACGTCTGCGACCTGAGCAACAACATGAATGGTCTTCGGTT
TCCGTGTTTCGTAAAGTCTGGAAACGCGGAAGTCCCCTACGTGCTGCTGAAGTTGCCCGCAACAGAGAGT
GGAACCAACCGGTGATACCACGATACTATGACTGAGAGTCAACGCCATGAGCGGCCTCATTTCTTATTCT
GAGTTACAACAGTCCGCACCGCTGCCGGTAGCTCCTTCCGGTGGGCGCGGGGCATGACTATCGTCGCCGC
ACTTATGACTGTCTTCTTTATCATGCAACTCGTAGGACAGGTGCCGGCAGCGCCCAACAGTCCCCCGGCC
ACGGGGCCTGCCACCATACCCACGCCGAAACAAGCGCCCTGCACCATTATGTTCCGGATCTGCATCGCAG
GATGCTGCTGGCTACCCTGTGGAACACCTACATCTGTATTAACGAAGCGCTAACCGTTTTTATCAGGCTC
TGGGAGGCAGAATAAATGATCATATCGTCAATTATTACCTCCACGGGGAGAGCCTGAGCAAACTGGCCTC
AGGCATTTGAGAAGCACACGGTCACACTGCTTCCGGTAGTCAATAAACCGGTAAACCAGCAATAGACATA
AGCGGCTATTTAACGACCCTGCCCTGAACCGACGACCGGGTCGAATTTGCTTTCGAATTTCTGCCATTCA
TCCGCTTATTATCACTTATTCAGGCGTAGCAACCAGGCGTTTAAGGGCACCAATAACTGCCTTAAAAAAA
TTACGCCCCGCCCTGCCACTCATCGCAGTACTGTTGTAATTCATTAAGCATTCTGCCGACATGGAAGCCA
TCACAAACGGCATGATGAACCTGAATCGCCAGCGGCATCAGCACCTTGTCGCCTTGCGTATAATATTTGC
CCATGGTGAAAACGGGGGCGAAGAAGTTGTCCATATTGGCCACGTTTAAATCAAAACTGGTGAAACTCAC
CCAGGGATTGGCTGAGACGAAAAACATATTCTCAATAAACCCTTTAGGGAAATAGGCCAGGTTTTCACCG
TAACACGCCACATCTTGCGAATATATGTGTAGAAACTGCCGGAAATCGTCGTGGTATTCACTCCAGAGCG
ATGAAAACGTTTCAGTTTGCTCATGGAAAACGGTGTAACAAGGGTGAACACTATCCCATATCACCAGCTC
ACCGTCTTTCATTGCCATACGGAATTCCGGATGAGCATTCATCAGGCGGGCAAGAATGTGAATAAAGGCC
GGATAAAACTTGTGCTTATTTTTCTTTACGGTCTTTAAAAAGGCCGTAATATCCAGCTGAACGGTCTGGT
TATAGGTACATTGAGCAACTGACTGAAATGCCTCAAAATGTTCTTTACGATGCCATTGGGATATATCAAC
GGTGGTATATCCAGTGATTTTTTTCTCCATTTTAGCTTCCTTAGCTCCTGAAAATCTCGATAACTCAAAA
AATACGCCCGGTAGTGATCTTATTTCATTATGGTGAAAGTTGGAACCTCTTACGTGCCGATCAACGTCTC
ATTTTCGCCAAAAGTTGGCCCAGGGCTTCCCGGTATCAACAGGGACACCAGGATTTATTTATTCTGCGAA
GTGATCTTCCGTCACAGGTATTTATTCGGCGCAAAGTGCGTCGGGTGATGCTGCCAACTTACTGATTTAG
TGTATGATGGTGTTTTTGAGGTGCTCCAGTGGCTTCTGTTTCTATCAGCTGTCCCTCCTGTTCAGCTACT
GACGGGGTGGTGCGTAACGGCAAAAGCACCGCCGGACATCAGCGCTAGCGGAGTGTATACTGGCTTACTA
TGTTGGCACTGATGAGGGTGTCAGTGAAGTGCTTCATGTGGCAGGAGAAAAAAGGCTGCACCGGTGCGTC
AGCAGAATATGTGATACAGGATATATTCCGCTTCCTCGCTCACTGACTCGCTACGCTCGGTCGTTCGACT
GCGGCGAGCGGAAATGGCTTACGAACGGGGCGGAGATTTCCTGGAAGATGCCAGGAAGATACTTAACAGG
GAAGTGAGAGGGCCGCGGCAAAGCCGTTTTTCCATAGGCTCCGCCCCCCTGACAAGCATCACGAAATCTG
ACGCTCAAATCAGTGGTGGCGAAACCCGACAGGACTATAAAGATACCAGGCGTTTCCCCCTGGCGGCTCC
CTCGTGCGCTCTCCTGTTCCTGCCTTTCGGTTTACCGGTGTCATTCCGCTGTTATGGCCGCGTTTGTCTC
ATTCCACGCCTGACACTCAGTTCCGGGTAGGCAGTTCGCTCCAAGCTGGACTGTATGCACGAACCCCCCG
TTCAGTCCGACCGCTGCGCCTTATCCGGTAACTATCGTCTTGAGTCCAACCCGGAAAGACATGCAAAAGC
ACCACTGGCAGCAGCCACTGGTAATTGATTTAGAGGAGTTAGTCTTGAAGTCATGCGCCGGTTAAGGCTA
AACTGAAAGGACAAGTTTTGGTGACTGCGCTCCTCCAAGCCAGTTACCTCGGTTCAAAGAGTTGGTAGCT
CAGAGAACCTTCGAAAAACCGCCCTGCAAGGCGGTTTTTTCGTTTTCAGAGCAAGAGATTACGCGCAGAC
CAAAACGATCTCAAGAAGATCATCTTATTAATCAGATAAAATATTTCTAGATTTCAGTGCAATTTATCTC
TTCAAATGTAGCACCTGAAGTCAGCCCCATACGATATAAGTTGTAATTCTCATGTTTGACAGCTTATCAT
CGATGCATAATGTGCCTGTCAAATGGACGAAGCAGGGATTCTGCAAACCCTATGCTACTCCGTCAAGCCG
TCAATTGTCTGATTCGTTACCAATTATGACAACTTGACGGCTACATCATTCACTTTTTCTTCACAACCGG
CACGGAACTCGCTCGGGCTGGCCCCGGTGCATTTTTTAAATACCCGCGAGAAATAGAGTTGATCGTCAAA
ACCAACATTGCGACCGACGGTGGCGATAGGCATCCGGGTGGTGCTCAAAAGCAGCTTCGCCTGGCTGATA
CGTTGGTCCTCGCGCCAGCTTAAGACGCTAATCCCTAACTGCTGGCGGAAAAGATGTGACAGACGCGACG
GCGACAAGCAAACATGCTGTGCGACGCTGGCGATATCAAAATTGCTGTCTGCCAGGTGATCGCTGATGTA
CTGACAAGCCTCGCGTACCCGATTATCCATCGGTGGATGGAGCGACTCGTTAATCGCTTCCATGCGCCGC
AGTAACAATTGCTCAAGCAGATTTATCGCCAGCAGCTCCGAATAGCGCCCTTCCCCTTGCCCGGCGTTAA
TGATTTGCCCAAACAGGTCGCTGAAATGCGGCTGGTGCGCTTCATCCGGGCGAAAGAACCCCGTATTGGC
AAATATTGACGGCCAGTTAAGCCATTCATGCCAGTAGGCGCGCGGACGAAAGTAAACCCACTGGTGATAC
CATTCGCGAGCCTCCGGATGACGACCGTAGTGATGAATCTCTCCTGGCGGGAACAGCAAAATATCACCCG
GTCGGCAAACAAATTCTCGTCCCTGATTTTTCACCACCCCCTGACCGCGAATGGTGAGATTGAGAATATA
ACCTTTCATTCCCAGCGGTCGGTCGATAAAAAAATCGAGATAACCGTTGGCCTCAATCGGCGTTAAACCC
GCCACCAGATGGGCATTAAACGAGTATCCCGGCAGCAGGGGATCATTTTGCGCTTCAGCCATACTTTTCA
TACTCCCGCCATTCAGAG
